Addgene plasmid #205591: pGEL682
Purpose: (Empty Backbone) PE2 for prime editing in rice
Depositing lab: Yong Zhang. Depositing organization: Southwest University (SWU). Publication: An improved plant prime editor for efficient generation of multiple-nucleotide variations and structural variations in rice. Zhong Z, Fan T, He Y, Liu S, Zheng X, Xu Y, Ren J, Yuan H, Xu Z, Zhang Y. Plant Commun. 2024 May 14:100976. doi: 10.1016/j.xplc.2024.100976. PubMed 38751122.
Backbone
  Vector backbone: pGEL686
  Backbone size (bp): 17963
  Modifications to backbone: ZmUbi derived zCas9(H840) M-MLV, terminated by AtHsp. sgRNA driven by OsU6-26 promoter
  Vector type: Plant Expression, CRISPR, Synthetic Biology
  Promoter: ZmUbi
  Selectable markers: Hygromycin
Growth in bacteria
  Bacterial resistance: Kanamycin, 50 μg/mL
  Growth temperature: 37°C
  Growth strain: ccdB Survival
  Copy number: High Copy
Gene/Insert
  Cloning method: Restriction Enzyme
Terms and licenses: Academic/Nonprofit Terms; Industry Terms: Not Available to Industry
Depositor comments: Please Note: This plasmid contains a Q1680P mutation in the zCas9(H840) insert and an IS4-like element inserted downstream of KanR. These are not expected to impact plasmid function.
How to cite: pGEL682 was a gift from Yong Zhang (Addgene plasmid # 205591 ; http://n2t.net/addgene:205591 ; RRID:Addgene_205591)
