[The description below was written by a language model from this plasmid's Addgene catalogue record and pLannotate feature annotations shown in this document.]
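Description:
pGEL682 is a plant binary T-DNA vector that serves as an empty-backbone PE2 prime editor for rice, derived from pGEL686. It has a pCAMBIA-like architecture. A pVS1 replicon (oriV, RepA and the StaA stability protein) maintains it in Agrobacterium, a ColE1/pBR322-type origin with a bom site replicates it in E. coli, and an aphA-3 gene confers bacterial kanamycin resistance. Nopaline-type left and right border repeats delimit the region transferred into the plant genome. Inside the borders, an enhanced CaMV 35S promoter drives a hygromycin phosphotransferase gene ending in the CaMV poly(A) signal, which allows selection of transformed plant tissue.

The editor cassette uses the maize polyubiquitin (ZmUbi) promoter to express a Cas9 variant recorded as zCas9(H840), presumably the nickase form, fused to the Moloney murine leukemia virus reverse transcriptase. The annotation software labels the reverse transcriptase as a gag-pol fragment. The fusion is terminated by the Arabidopsis HSP18.2 terminator. In prime editing, this fusion nicks one DNA strand and copies the edit encoded in an extended guide RNA into the target site. The catalogue entry states that the guide is driven by an OsU6-26 promoter, but the feature table does not annotate this element. Downstream of the editor, the table shows a ccdB counter-selection gene with a partial ccdA, which probably acts as a stuffer replaced by restriction cloning of the user's guide sequence. This explains the need for a ccdB-tolerant host strain.

The depositor notes a Q1680P substitution in the fusion protein and an IS4-like element inserted downstream of KanR, neither expected to affect function. The insertion is consistent with the RNA-OUT annotation and may account for the sequenced length exceeding the stated backbone size.
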