Features (pLannotate 1.2.2; 22 found; start..end, strand, type, name):
      8..2004    +  promoter       Ubi promoter: maize polyubiquitin gene promoter
   2017..6120    +  CDS            cas9: CAS9_STRP1 - Also known as csn1 From Streptococcus pyogenes serotype M1.
   6268..8298    +  CDS            gag-pol (fragment): POL_MLVMS - Experimental evidence at protein level: Swiss-Prot protein existence level 1. [Integrase]: Catalyzes viral DNA integration into the host chromosome, by performing a series of DNA cutting and joining reactions. This enzyme activity takes place after virion entry into a cell and reverse transcription of the RNA genome in dsDNA. The first step in the integration process is 3' processing. This step requires a complex comprising the viral genome, matrix protein and integrase. This complex is called the pre-integration complex (PIC). The integrase protein removes 2 nucleotides from each
   8370..8618    +  terminator     HSP terminator: efficient transcription terminator from the Arabidopsis thaliana heat shock protein 18.2 gene (Nagaya et al., 2010)
   8883..9185    -  CDS            ccdB: CCDB_ECOLI - Also known as G, letB, letD. Experimental evidence at protein level: Swiss-Prot protein existence level 1. Toxic component of a type II toxin-antitoxin (TA) system, functioning in plasmid maintainence. Responsible for the post- segregational killing (PSK) of plasmid-free cells, also referred to as a plasmid addiction system. Half-life of over 2 hours. Cell killing by CcdB is accompanied by filamentation, defects in chromosome and plasmid segregation, defects in cell division, formation of anucleate cells, decreased DNA synthesis and plasmid loss. Interferes with the activity of DN
   9190..9348    -  CDS            ccdA (fragment): CCDA_ECO57 - Also known as H, letA. Experimental evidence at protein level: Swiss-Prot protein existence level 1. Antitoxin component of a type II toxin-antitoxin (TA) system which inhibits the post-segregational killing (PSK) of plasmid-free cells, also referred to as a plasmid addiction system. Binds to and blocks the activity of CcdB; will also remove bound CcdB protein from the CcdB-GyrA complex by forming a CcdA-CcdB complex, a process termed rejuvenation. Functions as a transcriptional corepressor for the ccdAB operon, repression also requires CcdB (By similarity). From Escherichia coli
   9439..9504    -  intron         PDK intron (fragment): pdk; modified pyruvate orthophosphate dikinase intron from Flaveria trinervia 3.0
   9516..9537    -  protein_bind   attB2 (fragment): mutant version of attB; recombination site for the Gateway® BP reaction BP Clonase™
   9570..9594    +  misc_feature   RB T-DNA repeat: right border repeat from nopaline C58 T-DNA
   9934..10335   +  CDS            Y4CG_SINFN (fragment): Protein inferred from homology: Swiss-Prot protein existence level 3. From Sinorhizobium fredii (strain NBRC 101917 / NGR234).
  10895..11524   +  CDS            pVS1 StaA: stability protein from the Pseudomonas plasmid pVS1 (Heeb et al., 2000)
  11953..13026   +  CDS            pVS1 RepA: replication protein from the Pseudomonas plasmid pVS1 (Heeb et al., 2000)
  13092..13286   +  rep_origin     pVS1 oriV: origin of replication for the Pseudomonas plasmid pVS1 (Heeb et al., 2000)
  13489..13528   +  CDS            rop (fragment): Rop protein, which maintains plasmids at low copy number; rop
  13620..13760   +  misc_feature   bom: basis of mobility region from pBR322
  13946..14534   -  rep_origin     ori: high-copy-number ColE1/pMB1/pBR322/pUC origin of replication
  14642..14711   -  ncRNA          RNA-OUT: Accession: RF00240 - RNA-OUT
  15959..16753   -  CDS            KanR: aminoglycoside phosphotransferase; aphA-3; confers resistance to kanamycin
  17178..17202   +  misc_feature   LB T-DNA repeat: left border repeat from nopaline C58 T-DNA
  17280..17454   -  polyA_signal   CaMV poly(A) signal: cauliflower mosaic virus polyadenylation signal
  17495..18505   -  CDS            HygR: aminoglycoside phosphotransferase from E. coli; aph(4)-Ia; confers resistance to hygromycin
  18544..19220   -  promoter       CaMV 35S promoter (enhanced): cauliflower mosaic virus 35S promoter with a duplicated enhancer region
>Addgene plasmid #205591 | pGEL682 | addgene full sequence | sequence record 418476 | Addgene NGS Result
GGCGCGCCTGCAGTGCAGCGTGACCCGGTCGTGCCCCTCTCTTGAGATAAGGTGAGCATTGCATGTCTAA
GTTATAAAAAATTACCACATATTTTTTTTGTCACACTTGTTTGAAGTGCAGTTTATCTATCTTTATACAT
ATATTTAAACTTTACTCTACGAATAATATAATCTATAGTACTACAATAATATCAGTGTTTTAGAGAATCA
TATAAATGAACAGTTAGACATGGTCTAAAGGACAATTGAGTATTTTGACAACAGGACTCTACAGTTTTAT
CTTTTTAGTGTGCATGTGTTCTCCTTTTTTTTTGCAAATAGCTTCACCTATATAATACTTCATCCATTTT
ATTAGTACATCCATTTAGGGTTTAGGGTTAATGGTTTTTATAGACTAATTTTTTTAGTACATCTATTTTA
TTCTATTTTAGCCTCTAAATTAAGAAAACTAAAACTCTATTTTAGTTTTTTTATTTAATAATTTAGATAT
AAAATAGAATAAAATAAAGTGACTAAAAATTAAACAAATACCCTTTAAGAAATTAAAAAAACTAAGGAAA
CATTTTTCTTGTTTCGAGTAGATAATGCCAGCCTGTTAAACGCCGTCGACGAGTCTAACGGACACCAACC
AGCGAACCAGCAGCGTCGCGTCGGGCCAAGCGAAGCAGACGGCACGGCATCTCTGTCGCTGCCTCTGGAC
CCCTCTCGAGAGTTCCGCTCCACCGTTGGACTTGCTCCGCTGTCGGCATCCAGAAATTGCGTGGCGGAGC
GGCAGACGTGAGCCGGCACGGCAGGCGGCCTCCTCCTCCTCTCACGGCACCGGCAGCTACGGGGGATTCC
TTTCCCACCGCTCCTTCGCTTTCCCTTCCTCGCCCGCCGTAATAAATAGACACCCCCTCCACACCCTCTT
TCCCCAACCTCGTGTTGTTCGGAGCGCACACACACACAACCAGAACTCCCCCAAATCCACCCGTCGGCAC
CTCCGCTTCAAGGTACGCCGCTCGTCCTCCCCCCCCCCCTCTCTACCTTCTCAAGATCGGCGTTCCGGTC
CATGGTTAGGGCCCGGTAGTTCTACTTCTGTTCATGTTTGTGTTAGATCCGTGTTTGTGTTAGATCCGTG
CTACTAGCGTTCGTACACGGATGCGACCTGTACGTCAGACACGTTCTGATTGCTAACTTGCCAGTGTTTC
TCTTTGGGGAATCCTGGGATGGCTCTAGCCGTTCCGCAGACGGGATCGATTTCATGATTTTTTTTGTTTC
GTTGCATAGGGTTTGGTTTGCCCTTTTCCTTTATTTCAATATATGCCGTGCACTTGTTTGTCGGGTCATC
TTTTCATGCTTTTTTTTGTCTTGGTTGTGATGATGTGGTCTGGTTGGGCGGTCGTTCAAGATCGGAGTAG
AATTAATTCTGTTTCAAACTACCTGGTGGATTTATTAATTTTGGATCTGTATGTGTGTGCCATACATATT
CATAGTTACGAATTGAAGATGATGGATGGAAATATCGATCTAGGATAGGTATACATGTTGATGCGGGTTT
TACTGATGCATATACAGAGATGCTTTTTGTTCGCTTGGTTGTGATGATGTGGTGTGGTTGGGCGGTCGTT
CATTCGTTCAAGATCGGAGTAGAATACTGTTTCAAACTACCTGGTGTATTTATTAATTTTGGAACTGTAT
GTGTGTGTCATACATCTTCATAGTTACGAGTTTAAGATGGATGGAAATATCGATCTAGGATAGGTATACA
TGTTGATGTGGGTTTTACTGATGCATATACATGATGGCATATGCAGCATCTATTCATATGCTCTAACCTT
GAGTACCTATCTATTATAATAAACAAGTATGTTTTATAATTATTTTGATCTTGATATACTTGGATGATGG
CATATGCAGCAGCTATATGTGGATTTTTTTAGCCCTGCCTTCATACGCTATTTATTTGCTTGGTACTGTT
TCTTTTGTCGATGCTCACCCTGTTGTTTGGTGTTACTTCTGCAGCCTGCAGGCCATATGGACAAGAAGTA
CTCGATCGGCCTCGATATTGGGACTAACTCTGTTGGCTGGGCCGTGATCACCGACGAGTACAAGGTGCCC
TCAAAGAAGTTCAAGGTCCTGGGCAACACCGATCGGCATTCCATCAAGAAGAATCTCATTGGCGCTCTCC
TGTTCGACAGCGGCGAGACGGCTGAGGCTACGCGGCTCAAGCGCACCGCCCGCAGGCGGTACACGCGCAG
GAAGAATCGCATCTGCTACCTGCAGGAGATTTTCTCCAACGAGATGGCGAAGGTTGACGATTCTTTCTTC
CACAGGCTGGAGGAGTCATTCCTCGTGGAGGAGGATAAGAAGCACGAGCGGCATCCAATCTTCGGCAACA
TTGTCGACGAGGTTGCCTACCACGAGAAGTACCCTACGATCTACCATCTGCGGAAGAAGCTCGTGGACTC
CACAGATAAGGCGGACCTCCGCCTGATCTACCTCGCTCTGGCCCACATGATTAAGTTCAGGGGCCATTTC
CTGATCGAGGGGGATCTCAACCCGGACAATAGCGATGTTGACAAGCTGTTCATCCAGCTCGTGCAGACGT
ACAACCAGCTCTTCGAGGAGAACCCCATTAATGCGTCAGGCGTCGACGCGAAGGCTATCCTGTCCGCTAG
GCTCTCGAAGTCTCGGCGCCTCGAGAACCTGATCGCCCAGCTGCCGGGCGAGAAGAAGAACGGCCTGTTC
GGGAATCTCATTGCGCTCAGCCTGGGGCTCACGCCCAACTTCAAGTCGAATTTCGATCTCGCTGAGGACG
CCAAGCTGCAGCTCTCCAAGGACACATACGACGATGACCTGGATAACCTCCTGGCCCAGATCGGCGATCA
GTACGCGGACCTGTTCCTCGCTGCCAAGAATCTGTCGGACGCCATCCTCCTGTCTGATATTCTCAGGGTG
AACACCGAGATTACGAAGGCTCCGCTCTCAGCCTCCATGATCAAGCGCTACGACGAGCACCATCAGGATC
TGACCCTCCTGAAGGCGCTGGTCAGGCAGCAGCTCCCCGAGAAGTACAAGGAGATCTTCTTCGATCAGTC
GAAGAACGGCTACGCTGGGTACATTGACGGCGGGGCCTCTCAGGAGGAGTTCTACAAGTTCATCAAGCCG
ATTCTGGAGAAGATGGACGGCACGGAGGAGCTGCTGGTGAAGCTCAATCGCGAGGACCTCCTGAGGAAGC
AGCGGACATTCGATAACGGCAGCATCCCACACCAGATTCATCTCGGGGAGCTGCACGCTATCCTGAGGAG
GCAGGAGGACTTCTACCCTTTCCTCAAGGATAACCGCGAGAAGATCGAGAAGATTCTGACTTTCAGGATC
CCGTACTACGTCGGCCCACTCGCTAGGGGCAACTCCCGCTTCGCTTGGATGACCCGCAAGTCAGAGGAGA
CGATCACGCCGTGGAACTTCGAGGAGGTGGTCGACAAGGGCGCTAGCGCTCAGTCGTTCATCGAGAGGAT
GACGAATTTCGACAAGAACCTGCCAAATGAGAAGGTGCTCCCTAAGCACTCGCTCCTGTACGAGTACTTC
ACAGTCTACAACGAGCTGACTAAGGTGAAGTATGTGACCGAGGGCATGAGGAAGCCGGCTTTCCTGTCTG
GGGAGCAGAAGAAGGCCATCGTGGACCTCCTGTTCAAGACCAACCGGAAGGTCACGGTTAAGCAGCTCAA
GGAGGACTACTTCAAGAAGATTGAGTGCTTCGATTCGGTCGAGATCTCTGGCGTTGAGGACCGCTTCAAC
GCCTCCCTGGGGACCTACCACGATCTCCTGAAGATCATTAAGGATAAGGACTTCCTGGACAACGAGGAGA
ATGAGGATATCCTCGAGGACATTGTGCTGACACTCACTCTGTTCGAGGACCGGGAGATGATCGAGGAGCG
CCTGAAGACTTACGCCCATCTCTTCGATGACAAGGTCATGAAGCAGCTCAAGAGGAGGAGGTACACCGGC
TGGGGGAGGCTGAGCAGGAAGCTCATCAACGGCATTCGGGACAAGCAGTCCGGGAAGACGATCCTCGACT
TCCTGAAGAGCGATGGCTTCGCGAACCGCAATTTCATGCAGCTGATTCACGATGACAGCCTCACATTCAA
GGAGGATATCCAGAAGGCTCAGGTGAGCGGCCAGGGGGACTCGCTGCACGAGCATATCGCGAACCTCGCT
GGCTCGCCAGCTATCAAGAAGGGGATTCTGCAGACCGTGAAGGTTGTGGACGAGCTGGTGAAGGTCATGG
GCAGGCACAAGCCTGAGAACATCGTCATTGAGATGGCCCGGGAGAATCAGACCACGCAGAAGGGCCAGAA
GAACTCACGCGAGAGGATGAAGAGGATCGAGGAGGGCATTAAGGAGCTGGGGTCCCAGATCCTCAAGGAG
CACCCGGTGGAGAACACGCAGCTGCAGAATGAGAAGCTCTACCTGTACTACCTCCAGAATGGCCGCGATA
TGTATGTGGACCAGGAGCTGGATATTAACAGGCTCAGCGATTACGACGTCGATGCTATCGTTCCACAGTC
ATTCCTGAAGGATGACTCCATTGACAACAAGGTCCTCACCAGGTCGGACAAGAACCGGGGCAAGTCTGAT
AATGTTCCTTCAGAGGAGGTCGTTAAGAAGATGAAGAACTACTGGCGCCAGCTCCTGAATGCCAAGCTGA
TCACGCAGCGGAAGTTCGATAACCTCACAAAGGCTGAGAGGGGCGGGCTCTCTGAGCTGGACAAGGCGGG
CTTCATCAAGAGGCAGCTGGTCGAGACACGGCAGATCACTAAGCACGTTGCGCAGATTCTCGACTCACGG
ATGAACACTAAGTACGATGAGAATGACAAGCTGATCCGCGAGGTGAAGGTCATCACCCTGAAGTCAAAGC
TCGTCTCCGACTTCAGGAAGGATTTCCAGTTCTACAAGGTTCGGGAGATCAACAATTACCACCATGCCCA
TGACGCGTACCTGAACGCGGTGGTCGGCACAGCTCTGATCAAGAAGTACCCAAAGCTCGAGAGCGAGTTC
GTGTACGGGGACTACAAGGTTTACGATGTGAGGAAGATGATCGCCAAGTCGGAGCAGGAGATTGGCAAGG
CTACCGCCAAGTACTTCTTCTACTCTAACATTATGAATTTCTTCAAGACAGAGATCACTCTGGCCAATGG
CGAGATCCGGAAGCGCCCCCTCATCGAGACGAACGGCGAGACGGGGGAGATCGTGTGGGACAAGGGCAGG
GATTTCGCGACCGTCAGGAAGGTTCTCTCCATGCCACAAGTGAATATCGTCAAGAAGACAGAGGTCCAGA
CTGGCGGGTTCTCTAAGGAGTCAATTCTGCCTAAGCGGAACAGCGACAAGCTCATCGCCCGCAAGAAGGA
CTGGGATCCGAAGAAGTACGGCGGGTTCGACAGCCCCACTGTGGCCTACTCGGTCCTGGTTGTGGCGAAG
GTTGAGAAGGGCAAGTCCAAGAAGCTCAAGAGCGTGAAGGAGCTGCTGGGGATCACGATTATGGAGCGCT
CCAGCTTCGAGAAGAACCCGATCGATTTCCTGGAGGCGAAGGGCTACAAGGAGGTGAAGAAGGACCTGAT
CATTAAGCTCCCCAAGTACTCACTCTTCGAGCTGGAGAACGGCAGGAAGCGGATGCTGGCTTCCGCTGGC
GAGCTGCAGAAGGGGAACGAGCTGGCTCTGCCGTCCAAGTATGTGAACTTCCTCTACCTGGCCTCCCACT
ACGAGAAGCTCAAGGGCAGCCCCGAGGACAACGAGCAGAAGCAGCTGTTCGTCGAGCAGCACAAGCATTA
CCTCGACGAGATCATTGAGCAGATTTCCGAGTTCTCCAAGCGCGTGATCCTGGCCGACGCGAATCTGGAT
AAGGTCCTCTCCGCGTACAACAAGCACCGCGACAAGCCAATCAGGGAGCAGGCTGAGAATATCATTCATC
TCTTCACCCTGACGAACCTCGGCGCCCCTGCTGCTTTCAAGTACTTCGACACAACTATCGATCGCAAGAG
GTACACAAGCACTAAGGAGGTCCTGGACGCGACCCTCATCCACCAGTCGATTACCGGCCTCTACGAGACG
CGCATCGACCTGTCTCAGCTCGGGGGCGACAAGCGGCCAGCGGCGACGAAGAAGGCGGGGCAGGCGAAGA
AGAAGAAGTCAGGGGGTTCTAGCGGCGGTTCATCTGGCTCCGAAACACCGGGAACTTCCGAGAGTGCTAC
TCCAGAATCTAGCGGTGGGTCATCTGGAGGGTCTTCCACACTTAATATTGAGGACGAATACCGCCTGCAT
GAAACTAGTAAAGAACCCGACGTGAGCCTCGGTAGCACGTGGCTCTCTGATTTCCCGCAAGCATGGGCTG
AAACAGGTGGGATGGGCCTCGCTGTTCGCCAGGCTCCATTGATCATCCCACTCAAGGCCACTTCTACACC
GGTGTCCATAAAGCAATACCCAATGAGCCAGGAAGCTCGGCTTGGTATCAAGCCTCACATCCAAAGATTG
CTTGATCAGGGAATTCTTGTCCCTTGTCAAAGTCCATGGAACACCCCTCTTCTTCCCGTCAAAAAACCTG
GGACTAACGATTATAGGCCAGTGCAAGACCTCAGGGAGGTTAACAAAAGGGTTGAAGACATTCATCCAAC
AGTGCCGAATCCTTATAATCTGCTCTCAGGTTTGCCTCCAAGTCACCAGTGGTATACAGTGCTGGATCTT
AAAGACGCATTTTTTTGTCTGCGCCTTCATCCCACTTCGCAACCTCTTTTTGCTTTCGAATGGAGAGATC
CAGAGATGGGTATCTCCGGACAGCTCACATGGACCCGGTTGCCCCAAGGCTTCAAAAACTCCCCAACCTT
GTTTAATGAAGCGCTGCACAGAGATTTGGCGGACTTCAGGATCCAGCACCCCGACTTGATTCTCCTGCAG
TATGTGGATGACCTTTTGCTTGCAGCCACATCTGAGCTTGACTGCCAACAGGGGACGCGCGCCCTTCTTC
AGACTTTGGGAAACCTTGGGTATAGAGCCTCTGCCAAGAAGGCACAGATCTGCCCGAAGCAAGTTAAGTA
TCTCGGTTATTTGCTCAAGGAGGGTCAGAGGTGGCTGACGGAGGCGAGGAAAGAAACGGTGATGGGCCAA
CCAACCCCAAAAACCCCTAGGCAACTTAGAGAGTTTCTTGGTAAAGCGGGGTTTTGCCGGTTGTTCATTC
CAGGCTTTGCCGAGATGGCCGCACCGTTGTATCCATTGACGAAACCGGGCACCCTTTTTAATTGGGGGCC
CGACCAGCAGAAGGCGTATCAGGAGATCAAGCAAGCTCTCCTGACCGCACCAGCACTCGGACTTCCAGAT
CTTACGAAACCGTTTGAGCTCTTCGTGGATGAGAAACAGGGGTATGCTAAGGGAGTCCTCACACAAAAGT
TGGGACCGTGGAGGCGGCCGGTTGCCTATCTTTCGAAAAAACTTGATCCCGTGGCGGCTGGTTGGCCTCC
CTGTCTGAGGATGGTGGCCGCGATCGCAGTCCTTACAAAAGATGCAGGGAAGTTGACTATGGGACAACCA
TTGGTCATACTTGCCCCGCACGCGGTTGAGGCCCTCGTTAAGCAGCCTCCCGATAGGTGGCTCAGTAACG
CCCGCATGACTCATTACCAGGCACTGCTTCTCGACACAGACAGGGTGCAGTTTGGTCCCGTCGTCGCTTT
GAACCCCGCCACCCTGCTGCCCCTCCCGGAGGAAGGATTGCAGCACAACTGTCTGGATATCTTGGCCGAA
GCGCATGGGACTCGCCCGGACTTGACTGACCAGCCCCTTCCCGACGCTGACCATACTTGGTATACGGATG
GAAGCAGCCTTCTGCAGGAAGGGCAACGCAAGGCAGGGGCCGCGGTTACTACTGAAACTGAGGTCATCTG
GGCTAAGGCTTTGCCAGCCGGAACTAGTGCTCAAAGAGCAGAATTGATTGCCCTCACGCAAGCTTTGAAA
ATGGCTGAGGGTAAGAAGCTTAATGTGTATACAGACAGTAGGTATGCATTTGCGACAGCACATATCCATG
GTGAGATCTACCGGCGCAGAGGATGGCTTACGAGCGAGGGGAAGGAGATTAAGAACAAAGATGAGATTTT
GGCCCTGCTCAAAGCGCTCTTCCTCCCGAAGCGCCTTAGCATCATCCATTGCCCAGGCCATCAGAAGGGT
CACTCGGCCGAAGCACGGGGTAATAGGATGGCCGATCAGGCAGCAAGGAAGGCTGCTATCACTGAGACAC
CCGACACCTCTACCCTTCTCATAGAGAATTCATCGCCGAGCGGCGGCAGCAAGAGGACTGCAGACGGGTC
GGAATTCGAACCGAAGAAAAAGAGAAAGGTGTGAGCTTATATGAAGATGAAGATGAAATATTTGGTGTGT
CAAATAAAAAGCTTGTGTGCTTAAGTTTGTGTTTTTTTCTTGGCTTGTTGTGTTATGAATTTGTGGCTTT
TTCTAATATTAAATGAATGTAAGATCACATTATAATGAATAAACAAATGTTTCTATAATCCATTGTGAAT
GTTTTGTTGGATCTCTTCTGCAGCATATAACTACTGTATGTGCTATGGTATGGACTATGGAATATGATTA
AAGATAAGAGGATCCGCGGATCATGAACCAACGGCCTGGCTGTATTTGGTGGTTGTGTAGGGAGATGGGG
AGAAGAAAAGCCCGATTCTCTTCGCTGTGATGGGCTGGATGCATGCGGGGGAGCGGGAGGCCCAAGTACG
TGCACGGTGAGCGGCCCACAGGGCGAGTGTGAGCGCGAGAGGCGGGAGGAACAGTTTAGTACCACATTGC
CCAGCTAACTCGAACGCGACCAACTTATAAACCCGCGCGCTGTCGCTTGTGTGGAGACCTTATATTCCCC
AGAACATCAGGTTAATGGCGTTTTTGATGTCATTTTCGCGGTGGCTGAGATCAGCCACTTCTTCCCCGAT
AACGGAAACCGGCACACTGGCCATATCGGTGGTCATCATGCGCCAGCTTTCATCCCCGATATGCACCACC
GGGTAAAGTTCACGGGAGACTTTATCTGACAGCAGACGTGCACTGGCCAGGGGGATCACCATCCGTCGCC
CGGGCGTGTCAATAATATCACTCTGTACATCCACAAACAGACGATAACGGCTCTCTCTTTTATAGGTGTA
AACCTTAAACTGCATTTCACCAGCCCCTGTTCTCGTCAGCAAAAGAGCCGTTCATTTCAATAAACCGGGC
GACCTCAGCCATCCCTTCCTGATTTTCCGCTTTCCAGCGTTCGGCACGCAGACGACGGGCTTCATTCTGC
ATGGTTGTGCTTACCAGACCGGAGATATTGACATCATATATGCCTTGAGCAACTGATAGCTGTCGCTGTC
AACTGTCACTGTAATACGCTGCTTCATAGCATACCTCTTTTTGACATACTTCGGGTATACATATCAGTAT
ATATTCTTATACCGCAAAAATCAGCGCGCAAATACGCATACTGTTATCTGGCTTGGTCTCTCTAGACCCA
GCTTTCTTGTACAAAGTTGGCATTACTGCGAGCTCAAACTATCAGTGTTTGACAGGATATATTGGCGGGT
AAACCTAAGAGAAAAGAGCGTTTATTAGAATAATCGGATATTTAAAAGGGCGTGAAAAGGTTTATCCGTT
CGTCCATTTGTATGTGCATGCCAACCACAGGGTTCCCCTCGGGATCAAAGTACTTTGATCCAACCCCTCC
GCTGCTATAGTGCAGTCGGCTTCTGACGTTCAGTGCAGCCGTCTTCTGAAAACGACATGTCGCACAAGTC
CTAAGTTACGCGACAGGCTGCCGCCCTGCCCTTTTCCTGGCGTTTTCTTGTCGCGTGTTTTAGTCGCATA
AAGTAGAATACTTGCGACTAGAACCGGAGACATTACGCCATGAACAAGAGCGCCGCCGCTGGCCTGCTGG
GCTATGCCCGCGTCAGCACCGACGACCAGGACTTGACCAACCAACGGGCCGAACTGCACGCGGCCGGCTG
CACCAAGCTGTTTTCCGAGAAGATCACCGGCACCAGGCGCGACCGCCCGGAGCTGGCCAGGATGCTTGAC
CACCTACGCCCTGGCGACGTTGTGACAGTGACCAGGCTAGACCGCCTGGCCCGCAGCACCCGCGACCTAC
TGGACATTGCCGAGCGCATCCAGGAGGCCGGCGCGGGCCTGCGTAGCCTGGCAGAGCCGTGGGCCGACAC
CACCACGCCGGCCGGCCGCATGGTGTTGACCGTGTTCGCCGGCATTGCCGAGTTCGAGCGTTCCCTAATC
ATCGACCGCACCCGGAGCGGGCGCGAGGCCGCCAAGGCCCGAGGCGTGAAGTTTGGCCCCCGCCCTACCC
TCACCCCGGCACAGATCGCGCACGCCCGCGAGCTGATCGACCAGGAAGGCCGCACCGTGAAAGAGGCGGC
TGCACTGCTTGGCGTGCATCGCTCGACCCTGTACCGCGCACTTGAGCGCAGCGAGGAAGTGACGCCCACC
GAGGCCAGGCGGCGCGGTGCCTTCCGTGAGGACGCATTGACCGAGGCCGACGCCCTGGCGGCCGCCGAGA
ATGAACGCCAAGAGGAACAAGCATGAAACCGCACCAGGACGGCCAGGACGAACCGTTTTTCATTACCGAA
GAGATCGAGGCGGAGATGATCGCGGCCGGGTACGTGTTCGAGCCGCCCGCGCACGGCTCAACCGTGCGGC
TGCATGAAATCCTGGCCGGTTTGTCTGATGCCAAGCTGGCGGCCTGGCCGGCCAGCTTGGCCGCTGAAGA
AACCGAGCGCCGCCGTCTAAAAAGGTGATGTGTATTTGAGTAAAACAGCTTGCGTCATGCGGTCGCTGCG
TATATGATGCGATGAGTAAATAAACAAATACGCAAGGGGAACGCATGAAGGTTATCGCTGTACTTAACCA
GAAAGGCGGGTCAGGCAAGACGACCATCGCAACCCATCTAGCCCGCGCCCTGCAACTCGCCGGGGCCGAT
GTTCTGTTAGTCGATTCCGATCCCCAGGGCAGTGCCCGCGATTGGGCGGCCGTGCGGGAAGATCAACCGC
TAACCGTTGTCGGCATCGACCGCCCGACGATTGACCGCGACGTGAAGGCCATCGGCCGGCGCGACTTCGT
AGTGATCGACGGAGCGCCCCAGGCGGCGGACTTGGCTGTGTCCGCGATCAAGGCAGCCGACTTCGTGCTG
ATTCCGGTGCAGCCAAGCCCTTACGACATATGGGCCACCGCCGACCTGGTGGAGCTGGTTAAGCAGCGCA
TTGAGGTCACGGATGGAAGGCTACAAGCGGCCTTTGTCGTGTCGCGGGCGATCAAAGGCACGCGCATCGG
CGGTGAGGTTGCCGAGGCGCTGGCCGGGTACGAGCTGCCCATTCTTGAGTCCCGTATCACGCAGCGCGTG
AGCTACCCAGGCACTGCCGCCGCCGGCACAACCGTTCTTGAATCAGAACCCGAGGGCGACGCTGCCCGCG
AGGTCCAGGCGCTGGCCGCTGAAATTAAATCAAAACTCATTTGAGTTAATGAGGTAAAGAGAAAATGAGC
AAAAGCACAAACACGCTAAGTGCCGGCCGTCCGAGCGCACGCAGCAGCAAGGCTGCAACGTTGGCCAGCC
TGGCAGACACGCCAGCCATGAAGCGGGTCAACTTTCAGTTGCCGGCGGAGGATCACACCAAGCTGAAGAT
GTACGCGGTACGCCAAGGCAAGACCATTACCGAGCTGCTATCTGAATACATCGCGCAGCTACCAGAGTAA
ATGAGCAAATGAATAAATGAGTAGATGAATTTTAGCGGCTAAAGGAGGCGGCATGGAAAATCAAGAACAA
CCAGGCACCGACGCCGTGGAATGCCCCATGTGTGGAGGAACGGGCGGTTGGCCAGGCGTAAGCGGCTGGG
TTGCCTGCCGGCCCTGCAATGGCACTGGAACCCCCAAGCCCGAGGAATCGGCGTGAGCGGTCGCAAACCA
TCCGGCCCGGTACAAATCGGCGCGGCGCTGGGTGATGACCTGGTGGAGAAGTTGAAGGCCGCGCAGGCCG
CCCAGCGGCAACGCATCGAGGCAGAAGCACGCCCCGGTGAATCGTGGCAAGCGGCCGCTGATCGAATCCG
CAAAGAATCCCGGCAACCGCCGGCAGCCGGTGCGCCGTCGATTAGGAAGCCGCCCAAGGGCGACGAGCAA
CCAGATTTTTTCGTTCCGATGCTCTATGACGTGGGCACCCGCGATAGTCGCAGCATCATGGACGTGGCCG
TTTTCCGTCTGTCGAAGCGTGACCGACGAGCTGGCGAGGTGATCCGCTACGAGCTTCCAGACGGGCACGT
AGAGGTTTCCGCAGGGCCGGCCGGCATGGCCAGTGTGTGGGATTACGACCTGGTACTGATGGCGGTTTCC
CATCTAACCGAATCCATGAACCGATACCGGGAAGGGAAGGGAGACAAGCCCGGCCGCGTGTTCCGTCCAC
ACGTTGCGGACGTACTCAAGTTCTGCCGGCGAGCCGATGGCGGAAAGCAGAAAGACGACCTGGTAGAAAC
CTGCATTCGGTTAAACACCACGCACGTTGCCATGCAGCGTACGAAGAAGGCCAAGAACGGCCGCCTGGTG
ACGGTATCCGAGGGTGAAGCCTTGATTAGCCGCTACAAGATCGTAAAGAGCGAAACCGGGCGGCCGGAGT
ACATCGAGATCGAGCTAGCTGATTGGATGTACCGCGAGATCACAGAAGGCAAGAACCCGGACGTGCTGAC
GGTTCACCCCGATTACTTTTTGATCGATCCCGGCATCGGCCGTTTTCTCTACCGCCTGGCACGCCGCGCC
GCAGGCAAGGCAGAAGCCAGATGGTTGTTCAAGACGATCTACGAACGCAGTGGCAGCGCCGGAGAGTTCA
AGAAGTTCTGTTTCACCGTGCGCAAGCTGATCGGGTCAAATGACCTGCCGGAGTACGATTTGAAGGAGGA
GGCGGGGCAGGCTGGCCCGATCCTAGTCATGCGCTACCGCAACCTGATCGAGGGCGAAGCATCCGCCGGT
TCCTAATGTACGGAGCAGATGCTAGGGCAAATTGCCCTAGCAGGGGAAAAAGGTCGAAAAGGCCTCTTTC
CTGTGGATAGCACGTACATTGGGAACCCAAAGCCGTACATTGGGAACCGGAACCCGTACATTGGGAACCC
AAAGCCGTACATTGGGAACCGGTCACACATGTAAGTGACTGATATAAAAGAGAAAAAAGGCGATTTTTCC
GCCTAAAACTCTTTAAAACTTATTAAAACTCTTAAAACCCGCCTGGCCTGTGCATAACTGTCTGGCCAGC
GCACAGCCGAAGAGCTGCAAAAAGCGCCTACCCTTCGGTCGCTGCGCTCCCTACGCCCCGCCGCTTCGCG
TCGGCCTATCGCGGCCGCTGGCCGCTCAAAAATGGCTGGCCTACGGCCAGGCAATCTACCAGGGCGCGGA
CAAGCCGCGCCGTCGCCACTCGACCGCCGGCGCCCACATCAAGGCACCCTGCCTCGCGCGTTTCGGTGAT
GACGGTGAAAACCTCTGACACATGCAGCTCCCGGAAACGGTCACAGCTTGTCTGTAAGCGGATGCCGGGA
GCAGACAAGCGCGTCAGCGGGTGTTGGCGGGTGTCGGGGCGCAGCCATGACCCAGTCACGTAGCGATAGC
GGAGTGTATACTGGCTTAACTATGCGGCATCAGAGCAGATTGTACTGAGAGTGCACCATATGCGGTGTGA
AATACCGCACAGATGCGTAAGGAGAAAATACCGCATCAGGCGCTCTTCCGCTTCCTCGCTCACTGACTCG
CTGCGCTCGGTCGTTCGGCTGCGGCGAGCGGTATCAGCTCACTCAAAGGCGGTAATACGGTTATCCACAG
AATCAGGGGATAACGCAGGAAAGAACATGTGAGCAAAAGGCCAGCAAAAGGCCAGGAACCGTAAAAAGGC
CGCGTTGCTGGCGTTTTTCCATAGGCTCCGCCCCCCTGACGAGCATCACAAAAATCGACGCTCAAGTCAG
AGGTGGCGAAACCCGACAGGACTATAAAGATACCAGGCGTTTCCCCCTGGAAGCTCCCTCGTGCGCTCTC
CTGTTCCGACCCTGCCGCTTACCGGATACCTGTCCGCCTTTCTCCCTTCGGGAAGCGTGGCGCTTTCTCA
TAGCTCACGCTGTAGGTATCTCAGTTCGGTGTAGGTCGTTCGCTCCAAGCTGGGCTGTGTGCACGAACCC
CCCGTTCAGCCCGACCGCTGCGCCTTATCCGGTAACTATCGTCTTGAGTCCAACCCGGTAAGACACGACT
TATCGCCACTGGCAGCAGCCACTGGTAACAGGATTAGCAGAGCGAGGTATGTAGGCGGTGCTACAGAGTT
CTTGAAGTGGTGGCCTAACTACGGCTACACTAGAAGGACAGTATTTGGTATCTGCGCTCTGCTGAAGCCA
GTTACCTTCGGAAAAAGAGTTGGTAGCTCTTGATCCGGCAAACAAACCACCGCTGGTAGCGGTGGTTTTT
TTGTTTGCAAGCAGCAGATTACGCGCAGAAAAAAAGGATCTCAAGAAGATCCTTTGATCTTTTCTACGGG
GTCTGACGCTCAGTGGAACGAAAACTCACGTTAAGGGCTGATGAATCCCCTAATGATTTTTATCAAAATC
ATTAAGTTAAGGTAGATACACATCTTGTCATATGATCAAATGGTTTCGCCAAAAATCAATAATCAGACAA
CAAAATGTGCGAACTCGATATTTTACACGACTCTCTTTACCAATTCTGCCCCGAATTACACTTAAAACGA
CTCAACAGCTTAACGTTGGCTTGCCACGCCTTACTTGACTGTAAAACTCTCACTCTTACCGAACTTGGCC
GTAACCTGCCAACCAAAGCGAGAACAAAACATAACATCAAACGAATCGACCGATTGTTAGGTAATCGTCA
CCTCCACAAAGAGCGACTCGCTGTATACCGTTGGCATGCTAGCTTTATCTGTTCGGGCAATACGATGCCC
ATTGTACTTGTTGACTGGTCTGATATCCGTGAGCAAAAACGGCTTATGGTATTGCGAGCTTCAGTCGCAC
TACACGGTCGTTCTGTTACTCTTTATGAGAAAGCGTTCCCGCTTTCAGAGCAATGTTCAAAGAAAGCTCA
TGACCAATTTCTAGCCGACCTTGCGAGCATTCTACCGAGTAACACCACACCGCTCATTGTCAGTGATGCT
GGCTTTAAAGTGCCATGGTATAAATCCGTTGAGAAGCTGGGTTGGTACTGGTTAAGTCGAGTAAGAGGAA
AAGTACAATATGCAGACCTAGGAGCGGAAAACTGGAAACCTATCAGCAACTTACATGATATGTCATCTAG
TCACTCAAAGACTTTAGGCTATAAGAGGCTGACTAAAAGCAATCCAATCTCATGCCAAATTCTATTGTAT
AAATCTCGCTCTAAAGGCCGAAAAAATCAGCGCTCGACACGGACTCATTGTCACCACCCGTCACCTAAAA
TCTACTCAGCGTCGGCAAAGGAGCCATGGATTCTAGCAACTAACTTACCTGTTGAAATTCGAACACCCAA
ACAACTTGTTAATATCTATTCGAAGCGAATGCAGATTGAAGAAACCTTCCGAGACTTGAAAAGTCCTGCC
TACGGACTAGGCCTACGCCATAGCCGAACGAGCAGCTCAGAGCGTTTTGATATCATGCTGCTAATCGCCC
TGATGCTTCAACTAACATGTTGGCTTGCGGGCGTTCATGCTCAGAAACAAGGTTGGGACAAGCACTTCCA
GGCTAACACAGTCAGAAATCGAAACGTACTCTCAACAGTTCGCTTAGGCATGGAAGTTTTGCGGCATTCT
GGCTACACAATAACAAGGGAAGACTTACTCGTGGCTGCAACCCTACTAGCTCAAAATTTATTCACACATG
GTTACGCTTTGGGGAAATTATGAGGGGATCTCTCAGCGTTAAGGGATTTTGGTCATGCATTCTAGGTACT
AAAACAATTCATCCAGTAAAATATAATATTTTATTTTCTCCCAATCAGGCTTGATCCCCAGTAAGTCAAA
AAATAGCTCGACATACTGTTCTTCCCCGATATCCTCCCTGATCGACCGGACGCAGAAGGCAATGTCATAC
CACTTGTCCGCCCTGCCGCTTCTCCCAAGATCAATAAAGCCACTTACTTTGCCATCTTTCACAAAGATGT
TGCTGTCTCCCAGGTCGCCGTGGGAAAAGACAAGTTCCTCTTCGGGCTTTTCCGTCTTTAAAAAATCATA
CAGCTCGCGCGGATCTTTAAATGGAGTGTCTTCTTCCCAGTTTTCGCAATCCACATCGGCCAGATCGTTA
TTCAGTAAGTAATCCAATTCGGCTAAGCGGCTGTCTAAGCTATTCGTATAGGGACAATCCGATATGTCGA
TGGAGTGAAAGAGCCTGATGCACTCCGCATACAGCTCGATAATCTTTTCAGGGCTTTGTTCATCTTCATA
CTCTTCCGAGCAAAGGACGCCATCGGCCTCACTCATGAGCAGATTGCTCCAGCCATCATGCCGTTCAAAG
TGCAGGACCTTTGGAACAGGCAGCTTTCCTTCCAGCCATAGCATCATGTCCTTTTCCCGTTCCACATCAT
AGGTGGTCCCTTTATACCGGCTGTCCGTCATTTTTAAATATAGGTTTTCATTTTCTCCCACCAGCTTATA
TACCTTAGCAGGAGACATTCCTTCCGTATCTTTTACGCAGCGGTATTTTTCGATCAGTTTTTTCAATTCC
GGTGATATTCTCATTTTAGCCATTTATTATTTCCTTCCTCTTTTCTACAGTATTTAAAGATACCCCAAGA
AGCTAATTATAACAAGACGAACTCCAATTCACTGTTCCTTGCATTCTAAAACCTTAAATACCAGAAAACA
GCTTTTTCAAAGTTGTTTTCAAAGTTGGCGTATAACATAGTATCGACGGAGCCGATTTTGAAACCGCGGT
GATCACAGGCAGCAACGCTCTGTCATCGTTACAATCAACATGCTACCCTCCGCGAGATCATCCGTGTTTC
AAACCCGGCAGCTTAGTTGCCGTTCTTCCGAATAGCATCGGTAACATGAGCAAAGTCTGCCGCCTTACAA
CGGCTCTCCCGCTGACGCCGTCCCGGACTGATGGGCTGCCTGTATCGAGTGGTGATTTTGTGCCGAGCTG
CCGGTCGGGGAGCTGTTGGCTGGCTGGTGGCAGGATATATTGTGGTGTAAACAAATTGACGCTTAGACAA
CTTAATAACACATTGCGGACGTTTTTAATGTACTGAATTAACGCCGAATTAATTCGGGGGATCTGGATTT
TAGTACTGGATTTTGGTTTTAGGAATTAGAAATTTTATTGATAGAAGTATTTTACAAATACAAATACATA
CTAAGGGTTTCTTATATGCTCAACACATGAGCGAAACCCTATAGGAACCCTAATTCCCTTATCTGGGAAC
TACTCACACATTATTATGGAGAAAATAGAGCTTGTCGATCGTTAATTAATCACCTCCAAGATCCCGGACG
AGTGCTGGGGCGTCGGTTTCCACTATCGGCGAGTACTTCTACACAGCCATCGGTCCAGACGGCCGCGCTT
CTGCGGGCGATTTGTGTACGCCCGACAGTCCCGGCTCCGGATCGGACGATTGCGTCGCATCGACCCTGCG
CCCAAGCTGCATCATCGAAATTGCCGTCAACCAAGCTCTGATAGAGTTGGTCAAGACCAATGCGGAGCAT
ATACGCCCGGAGCCGCGGCGATCCTGCAAGCTCCGGATGCCTCCGCTCGAAGTAGCGCGTCTGCTGCTCC
ATACAAGCCAACCACGGCCTCCAGAAGAAGATGTTGGCGACCTCGTATTGGGAATCCCCGAACATCGCCT
CGCTCCAGTCAATGACCGCTGTTATGCGGCCATTGTCCGTCAGGACATTGTTGGAGCCGAAATCCGCGTG
CACGAGGTGCCGGACTTCGGGGCAGTCCTCGGCCCAAAGCATCAGCTCATCGAGAGCCTGCGCGACGGAC
GCACTGACGGTGTCGTCCATCACAGTTTGCCAGTGATACACATGGGGATCAGCAATCGCGCATATGAAAT
CACGCCATGTAGTGTATTGACCGATTCCTTGCGGTCCGAATGGGCCGAACCCGCTCGTCTGGCTAAGATC
GGCCGCAGCGATCGCATCCATGGCCTCCGCGACCGGCTGCAGAACAGCGGGCAGTTCGGTTTCAGGCAGG
TCTTGCAACGTGACACCCTGTGCACGGCGGGAGATGCAATAGGTCAGGCTCTCGCTGAATTCCCCAATGT
CAAGCACTTCCGGAATCGGGAGCGCGGCCGATGCAAAGTGCCGATAAACATAACGATCTTTGTAGAAACC
ATCGGCGCAGCTATTTACCCGCAGGACATATCCACGCCCTCCTACATCGAAGCTGAAAGCACGAGATTCT
TCGCCCTCCGAGAGCTGCATCAGGTCGGACACGCTGTCGAACTTTTCGATCAGAAACTTCTCGACAGACG
TCGCGGTGAGTTCAGGCTTTTTCATCCTAGGAGAGATAGATTTGTAGAGAGAGACTGGTGATTTCAGCGT
GTCCTCTCCAAATGAAATGAACTTCCTTATATAGAGGAAGGGTCTTGCGAAGGATAGTGGGATTGTGCGT
CATCCCTTACGTCAGTGGAGATATCACATCAATCCACTTGCTTTGAAGACGTGGTTGGAACGTCTTCTTT
TTCCACGATGCTCCTCGTGGGTGGGGGTCCATCTTTGGGACCACTGTCGGCAGAGGCATCTTGAACGATA
GCCTTTCCTTTATCGCAATGATGGCATTTGTAGGTGCCACCTTCCTTTTCTACTGTCCTTTTGATGAAGT
GACAGATAGCTGGGCAATGGAATCCGAGGAGGTTTCCCGATATTACCCTTTGTTGAAAAGTCTCAATAGC
CCTTTGGTCTTCTGAGACTGTATCTTTGATATTCTTGGAGTAGACGAGAGTGTCGTGCTCCACCATGTTC
ACATCAATCCACTTGCTTTGAAGACGTGGTTGGAACGTCTTCTTTTTCCACGATGCTCCTCGTGGGTGGG
GGTCCATCTTTGGGACCACTGTCGGCAGAGGCATCTTGAACGATAGCCTTTCCTTTATCGCAATGATGGC
ATTTGTAGGTGCCACCTTCCTTTTCTACTGTCCTTTTGATGAAGTGACAGATAGCTGGGCAATGGAATCC
GAGGAGGTTTCCCGATATTACCCTTTGTTGAAAAGTCTCAATAGCCCTTTGGTCTTCTGAGACTGTATCT
TTGATATTCTTGGAGTAGACGAGAGTGTCGTGCTCCACCATG
